>Addgene plasmid #38931 | YWHAQ | depositor partial sequence | sequence record 48989 | YWHAQ sequence 796 bps
ATGCACCATCATCATCATCATTCTTCTGGTGTAGATCTGGGTACCGAGAACCTGTACTTCCAATCCATGG
AGAAGACTGAGCTGATCCAGAAGGCCAAGCTGGCCGAGCAGGCCGAGCGCTACGACGACATGGCCACCTG
CATGAAGGCAGTGACCGAGCAGGGCGCCGAGCTGTCCAACGAGGAGCGCAACCTGCTCTCCGTGGCCTAC
AAGAACGTGGTCGGGGGCCGCAGGTCCGCCTGGAGGGTCATCTCTAGCATCGAGCAGAAGACCGACACCT
CCGACAAGAAGTTGCAGCTGATTAAGGACTATCGGGAGAAAGTGGAGTCCGAGCTGAGATCCATCTGCAC
CACGGTGCTGGAATTGTTGGATAAATATTTAATAGCCAATGCAACTAATCCAGAGAGTAAGGTCTTCTAT
CTGAAAATGAAGGGTGATTACTTCCGGTACCTTGCTGAAGTTGCGTGTGGTGATGATCGAAAACAAACGA
TAGATAATTCCCAAGGAGCTTACCAAGAGGCATTTGATATAAGCAAGAAAGAGATGCAACCCACACACCC
AATCCGCCTGGGGCTTGCTCTTAACTTTTCTGTATTTTACTATGAGATTCTTAATAACCCAGAGCTTGCC
TGCACGCTGGCTAAAACGGCTTTTGATGAGGCCATTGCTGAACTTGATACACTGAATGAAGACTCATACA
AAGACAGCACCCTCATCATGCAGTTGCTTAGAGACAACCTAACACTTTGGACATCAGACAGTGCAGGATG
ACAGTAAAGGTGGATACGGATCCGAA
