>Addgene plasmid #38931 | YWHAQ | addgene partial sequence | sequence record 51692 | T7 5'-TAATACGACTCACTATAGGG-3'
TATTTTGTTTAACTTTAAGAAGGAGATATACATATGCACCATCATCATCATCATTCTTCTGGTGTAGATC
TGGGTACCGAGAACCTGTACTTCCAATCCATGGAGAAGACTGAGCTGATCCAGAAGGCCAAGCTGGCCGA
GCAGGCCGAGCGCTACGACGACATGGCCACCTGCATGAAGGCAGTGACCGAGCAGGGCGCCGAGCTGTCC
AACGAGGAGCGCAACCTGCTCTCCGTGGCCTACAAGAACGTGGTCGGGGGCCGCAGGTCCGCCTGGAGGG
TCATCTCTAGCATCGAGCAGAAGACCGACACCTCCGACAAGAAGTTGCAGCTGATTAAGGACTATCGGGA
GAAAGTGGAGTCCGAGCTGAGATCCATCTGCACCACGGTGCTGGAATTGTTGGATAAATATTTAATAGCC
AATGCAACTAATCCAGAGAGTAAGGTCTTCTATCTGAAAATGAAGGGTGATTACTTCCGGTACCTTGCTG
AAGTTGCGTGTGGTGATGATCGAAAACAAACGATAGATAATTCCCAAGGAGCTTACCAAGAGGCATTTGA
TATAAGCAAGAAAGAGATGCAACCCACACACCCAATCCGCCTGGGGCTTGCTCTTAACTTTTCTGTATTT
TACTATGAGATTCTTAATAACCCAGAGCTTGCCTGCACGCTGGCTAAAACGGCTTTTGATGAGGCCATTG
CTGAACTTGATACACTGAATGAAGACTCATACAAAGACAGCACCCTCATCATGCAGTTGCTTAGAGACAA
CCTAACACTTTGGACATCAGACAGTGCAGGATGACAGTAAAGGTGGATACGGATCCGAATTCGAGCTCCG
TCGACAAGCTTGCGGCCGCACTCGAGCACCACCACCACCACCACTGAGATCCGGCTGCTAACAAAGCCCG
AAAGGAAGCTGA
