[The description below was written by a language model from this plasmid's Addgene catalogue record.]
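Description:
YWHAQ is a bacterial expression plasmid built on the pNIC28-Bsa4 backbone from the SGC, made to produce a human 14-3-3 family protein in E. coli for structural biology. It is selected with kanamycin and is recorded as low copy. The record does not name the origin of replication, and no feature table is provided, so the backbone elements cannot be listed in detail.

The insert is a roughly 796 bp fragment of human YWHAQ, which encodes tyrosine 3-monooxygenase/tryptophan 5-monooxygenase activation protein, theta polypeptide (14-3-3 theta). It was introduced by ligation-independent cloning. The record cautions that the insert may not be the full open reading frame, which is common for crystallography constructs whose boundaries have been trimmed to improve expression or crystallisation. The protein carries an N-terminal histidine tag followed by a TEV protease site. The tag allows capture by immobilised metal affinity chromatography, and TEV cleavage then removes it to leave a near-native protein.

The promoter is not stated explicitly. However, the listed sequencing primers are T7 forward and T7 terminator, which indicates that the insert lies between a T7 promoter and a T7 terminator. If so, expression would require a host that supplies T7 RNA polymerase. The Mach1 strain named in the record would then be the cloning and propagation host, not the expression strain.

The stated purpose is bacterial expression for structure determination, and the alternative names include a Protein Data Bank entry, which links the construct to a deposited 14-3-3 theta structure. It can be used to make purified recombinant protein for crystallography, biophysical characterisation or binding studies.
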