Addgene plasmid #38931: YWHAQ
Purpose: Bacterial expression for structure determination; may not be full ORF
Depositing lab: Nicola Burgess-Brown. Depositing organization: University of Oxford.
Backbone
  Vector backbone: pNIC28-Bsa4
  Backbone manufacturer: SGC
  Vector type: Bacterial Expression
Growth in bacteria
  Bacterial resistance: Kanamycin, 50 μg/mL
  Growth temperature: 37°C
  Growth strain: Mach1
  Copy number: Low Copy
Gene/Insert
  Gene/Insert name: YWHAQ (alt names: tyrosine 3-monooxygenase/tryptophan 5-monooxygenase activation protein, theta polypeptide; PDB:2BTP)
  Species: H. sapiens (human)
  Insert size (bp): 796
  GenBank ID: tyrosine 3-monooxygenase/tryptophan 5-monooxygenase activation protein, theta polypeptide
  Entrez Gene: YWHAQ (a.k.a. 14-3-3, 1C5, HS1)
  Tag / fusion protein: His Tev (N terminal on insert)
  Cloning method: Ligation Independent Cloning
  Sequencing primers: 5′ T7; 3′ T7-term
Terms and licenses: Academic/Nonprofit Terms; Industry Terms: Not Available to Industry
How to cite: YWHAQ was a gift from Nicola Burgess-Brown (Addgene plasmid # 38931 ; http://n2t.net/addgene:38931 ; RRID:Addgene_38931)
